LOCUS       Exported 8003 bp ds-DNA circular SYN 13-MAY-2021
DEFINITION  Integrative expression of AID* (mini auxin inducible degron)-yEGFP
            and rice auxin receptor gene OsTIR1. .
ACCESSION   .
VERSION     .
KEYWORDS    pJAID5Z
SOURCE      synthetic DNA construct
  ORGANISM  synthetic DNA construct
REFERENCE   1 (bases 1 to 8003)
  TITLE     Vickers lab yeast integrative expression plasmids
REFERENCE   2 (bases 1 to 8003)
  AUTHORS   .
  TITLE     Direct Submission
  JOURNAL   Exported May 13, 2021 from SnapGene Server 1.1.58
            http://www.snapgene.com
FEATURES             Location/Qualifiers
     source          1..8003
                     /organism="synthetic DNA construct"
                     /mol_type="other DNA"
     promoter        1..408
                     /gene="S. cerevisiae TEF1"
                     /label=TEF1 promoter
                     /note="promoter for EF-1-alpha"
     CDS             575..1285
                     /codon_start=1
                     /product="yeast-enhanced green fluorescent protein"
                     /label=yeGFP
                     /note="codons optimized for translation in S. cerevisiae
                     and C. albicans"
                     /translation="SKGEELFTGVVPILVELDGDVNGHKFSVSGEGEGDATYGKLTLKF
                     ICTTGKLPVPWPTLVTTFGYGVQCFARYPDHMKQHDFFKSAMPEGYVQERTIFFKDDGN
                     YKTRAEVKFEGDTLVNRIELKGIDFKEDGNILGHKLEYNYNSHNVYIMADKQKNGIKVN
                     FKIRHNIEDGSVQLADHYQQNTPIGDGPVLLPDNHYLSTQSALSKDPNEKRDHMVLLEF
                     VTAAGITHGMDELYK"
     terminator      1301..1571
                     /gene="S. cerevisae PGK1"
                     /label=PGK1 terminator
                     /note="transcription terminator for 3-phosphoglycerate
                     kinase gene"
     CDS             2067..3794
                     /codon_start=1
                     /product="rice transport inhibitor response 1 protein"
                     /label=OsTIR1
                     /note="F-box protein that mediates auxin-dependent
                     interaction of a ubiquitin ligase with an auxin-inducible
                     degron (Tan et al., 2007)"
                     /translation="MTYFPEEVVEHIFSFLPAQRDRNTVSLVCKVWYEIERLSRRGVFV
                     GNCYAVRAGRVAARFPNVRALTVKGKPHFADFNLVPPDWGGYAGPWIEAAARGCHGLEE
                     LRMKRMVVSDESLELLARSFPRFRALVLISCEGFSTDGLAAVASHCKLLRELDLQENEV
                     EDRGPRWLSCFPDSCTSLVSLNFACIKGEVNAGSLERLVSRSPNLRSLRLNRSVSVDTL
                     AKILLRTPNLEDLGTGNLTDDFQTESYFKLTSALEKCKMLRSLSGFWDASPVCLSFIYP
                     LCAQLTGLNLSYAPTLDASDLTKMISRCVKLQRLWVLDCISDKGLQVVASSCKDLQELR
                     VFPSDFYVAGYSAVTEEGLVAVSLGCPKLNSLLYFCHQMTNAALVTVAKNCPNFTRFRL
                     CILEPGKPDVVTSQPLDEGFGAIVRECKGLQRLSISGLLTDKVFMYIGKYAKQLEMLSI
                     AFAGDSDKGMMHVMNGCKNLRKLEIRDSPFGDAALLGNFARYETMRSLWMSSCNVTLKG
                     CQVLASKMPMLNVEVINERDGSNEMEENHGDLPKVEKLYVYRTTAGARDDAPNFVKIL"
     primer_bind     complement(4024..4040)
                     /label=M13 rev
                     /note="common sequencing primer, one of multiple similar
                     variants"
     primer_bind     complement(4024..4040)
                     /label=M13 Reverse
                     /note="In lacZ gene. Also called M13-rev"
     primer_bind     complement(4037..4059)
                     /label=M13/pUC Reverse
                     /note="In lacZ gene"
     protein_bind    4048..4064
                     /label=lac operator
                     /bound_moiety="lac repressor encoded by lacI"
                     /note="The lac repressor binds to the lac operator to
                     inhibit transcription in E. coli. This inhibition can be
                     relieved by adding lactose or
                     isopropyl-beta-D-thiogalactopyranoside (IPTG)."
     promoter        complement(4072..4102)
                     /label=lac promoter
                     /note="promoter for the E. coli lac operon"
     protein_bind    4117..4138
                     /label=CAP binding site
                     /bound_moiety="E. coli catabolite activator protein"
                     /note="CAP binding activates transcription in the presence
                     of cAMP."
     primer_bind     complement(4255..4272)
                     /label=L4440
                     /note="L4440 vector, forward primer"
     rep_origin      complement(4426..5014)
                     /direction=LEFT
                     /label=ori
                     /note="high-copy-number ColE1/pMB1/pBR322/pUC origin of
                     replication"
     primer_bind     complement(4506..4525)
                     /label=pBR322ori-F
                     /note="pBR322 origin, forward primer"
     CDS             complement(5185..6045)
                     /codon_start=1
                     /gene="bla"
                     /product="beta-lactamase"
                     /label=AmpR
                     /note="confers resistance to ampicillin, carbenicillin, and
                     related antibiotics"
                     /translation="MSIQHFRVALIPFFAAFCLPVFAHPETLVKVKDAEDQLGARVGYI
                     ELDLNSGKILESFRPEERFPMMSTFKVLLCGAVLSRIDAGQEQLGRRIHYSQNDLVEYS
                     PVTEKHLTDGMTVRELCSAAITMSDNTAANLLLTTIGGPKELTAFLHNMGDHVTRLDRW
                     EPELNEAIPNDERDTTMPVAMATTLRKLLTGELLTLASRQQLIDWMEADKVAGPLLRSA
                     LPAGWFIADKSGAGERGSRGIIAALGPDGKPSRIVVIYTTGSQATMDERNRQIAEIGAS
                     LIKHW"
     primer_bind     5808..5827
                     /label=Amp-R
                     /note="Ampicillin resistance gene, reverse primer"
     promoter        complement(6046..6150)
                     /gene="bla"
                     /label=AmpR promoter
     primer_bind     6218..6236
                     /label=pBRforEco
                     /note="pBR322 vectors, upsteam of EcoRI site, forward
                     primer"
     primer_bind     complement(6274..6296)
                     /label=pGEX 3'
                     /note="pGEX vectors, reverse primer"
     primer_bind     6396..6415
                     /label=pRS-marker
                     /note="pRS vectors, use to sequence yeast selectable
                     marker"
     primer_bind     6609..6631
                     /label=M13/pUC Forward
                     /note="In lacZ gene"
     primer_bind     6623..6640
                     /label=M13 Forward
                     /note="In lacZ gene. Also called M13-F20 or M13 (-21)
                     Forward"
     primer_bind     6624..6640
                     /label=M13 fwd
                     /note="common sequencing primer, one of multiple similar
                     variants"
     protein_bind    7754..7787
                     /label=loxP
                     /bound_moiety="Cre recombinase"
                     /note="Cre-mediated recombination occurs in the 8-bp core
                     sequence (GCATACAT)."
ORIGIN
        1 ccacacacca tagcttcaaa atgtttctac tcctttttta ctcttccaga ttttctcgga
       61 ctccgcgcat cgccgtacca cttcaaaaca cccaagcaca gcatactaaa tttcccctct
      121 ttcttcctct agggtgtcgt taattacccg tactaaaggt ttggaaaaga aaaaagagac
      181 cgcctcgttt ctttttcttc gtcgaaaaag gcaataaaaa tttttatcac gtttcttttt
      241 cttgaaaatt tttttttttg atttttttct ctttcgatga cctcccattg atatttaagt
      301 taataaacgg tcttcaattt ctcaagtttc agtttcattt ttcttgttct attacaactt
      361 tttttacttc ttgctcatta gaaagaaagc atagcaatct aatctaagtt ttaattacaa
      421 actcgagaaa atgccaaaag acccagctaa acctccagcc aaggcccaag tcgtcggctg
      481 gccaccagtt aggtcttaca gaaagaacgt aatggttagt tgtcaaaagt cctccggtgg
      541 tccagaagct gctgcctttg ttaagatggg atcctctaaa ggtgaagaat tattcactgg
      601 tgttgtccca attttggttg aattagatgg tgatgttaat ggtcacaaat tttctgtctc
      661 cggtgaaggt gaaggtgatg ctacttacgg taaattgacc ttaaaattta tttgtactac
      721 tggtaaattg ccagttccat ggccaacctt agtcactact ttcggttatg gtgttcaatg
      781 ttttgcgaga tacccagatc atatgaaaca acatgacttt ttcaagtctg ccatgccaga
      841 aggttatgtt caagaaagaa ctattttttt caaagatgac ggtaactaca agaccagagc
      901 tgaagtcaag tttgaaggtg ataccttagt taatagaatc gaattaaaag gtattgattt
      961 taaagaagat ggtaacattt taggtcacaa attggaatac aactataact ctcacaatgt
     1021 ttacatcatg gctgacaaac aaaagaatgg tatcaaagtt aacttcaaaa ttagacacaa
     1081 cattgaagat ggttctgttc aattagctga ccattatcaa caaaatactc caattggtga
     1141 tggtccagtc ttgttaccag acaaccatta cttatccact caatctgcct tatccaaaga
     1201 tccaaacgaa aagagagacc acatggtctt gttagaattt gttactgctg ctggtattac
     1261 ccatggtatg gatgaattgt acaaaagatc ttaaactagt attgaattga attgaaatcg
     1321 atagatcaat ttttttcttt tctctttccc catcctttac gctaaaataa tagtttattt
     1381 tattttttga atatttttta tttatatacg tatatataga ctattattta tcttttaatg
     1441 attattaaga tttttattaa aaaaaaattc gctcctcttt taatgccttt atgcagtttt
     1501 tttttcccat tcgatatttc tatgttcggg ttcagcgtat tttaagttta ataactcgaa
     1561 aattctgcgt tcgttaaagc tttcgagaag gatattattt gcggccgcga ttgcaagaat
     1621 tgatctccct catcgatgtc ataaatcagt aaatataaac attaaataca ttacacgtag
     1681 ccacccgctg tatagcataa aactaactta aaattattca tatgcgtttc ccggggccga
     1741 agcgttattg ccgatattcg gtagccgatt ccgctggctt tttttttttg aacgaggcaa
     1801 aaaagtttcg tgactgaact tcttcgtcac tggttttgtt gataattttt atcgtttttt
     1861 acttcgagat tgaaaacagt gttctgaatt ttagcaacga tatcgcaccg cacgtttagc
     1921 ctgatcaaac cttatatata cctctacctt aaaatatata tatatatagt attcgaattc
     1981 cgaattgtgt gtctccgcgg ttagtgattg ttatacacaa acagaataca ggaaagtaaa
     2041 tcaatacaat aataaattct agcaaaatga cctatttccc agaagaagtc gttgaacaca
     2101 tcttctcttt cttgccagct caaagagata gaaatactgt ttccttggtt tgtaaggttt
     2161 ggtatgaaat cgaaagattg agtagacgtg gtgttttcgt cggtaattgt tacgctgtta
     2221 gagctggtag agttgctgct agattcccaa atgttagagc cttgactgtc aaaggtaaac
     2281 cacattttgc tgactttaac ttggtcccac cagattgggg tggttatgct ggtccatgga
     2341 ttgaagctgc cgctagaggt tgtcacggtt tggaagaatt gcgtatgaaa agaatggtcg
     2401 tttctgacga atctttggaa ttattggccc gttcttttcc aagattcaga gctttggttt
     2461 tgatctcttg tgaaggtttc agtactgacg gtttggctgc cgttgcttcc cattgtaaat
     2521 tattgagaga attggacttg caagaaaatg aagtcgaaga tagaggtcca agatggttat
     2581 cttgttttcc agactcttgt acttctttgg tctctttgaa cttcgcttgt attaagggtg
     2641 aagtcaacgc tggttcttta gaaagattgg tctcccgttc tccaaactta cgttctttga
     2701 gattgaatcg ttctgtttcc gttgatacct tggctaaaat cttattgaga accccaaact
     2761 tggaagactt aggtactggt aacttgaccg acgatttcca aactgaatcc tactttaaat
     2821 taacttctgc tttagaaaag tgtaagatgt tgagatcctt atctggtttt tgggacgcct
     2881 ctccagtctg tttatctttt atctatccat tgtgtgctca attaactggt ttaaacttat
     2941 cttacgctcc aaccttggat gctagtgact taaccaagat gattagtaga tgtgttaagt
     3001 tacaaagatt atgggtttta gattgtattt ccgataaggg tttacaagtc gttgctagta
     3061 gctgtaagga tttgcaagaa ttaagagtct ttccaagtga tttttacgtt gctggttaca
     3121 gcgctgttac tgaagaaggt ttggtcgctg tttctttggg ttgtccaaag ttgaacagct
     3181 tattgtactt ttgtcatcaa atgactaatg ctgccttagt cactgttgct aagaactgtc
     3241 caaacttcac ccgtttcaga ttgtgtattt tggaaccagg taaaccagac gttgtcacct
     3301 cccaaccatt ggatgaaggt ttcggtgcta tcgttagaga atgtaagggt ttgcaaagat
     3361 tatctatctc tggtttgtta actgacaaag ttttcatgta catcggtaaa tatgccaaac
     3421 aattagaaat gttgagcatt gctttcgctg gtgactctga caagggtatg atgcacgtta
     3481 tgaatggttg taagaatttg agaaagttgg aaattagaga ttctccattc ggtgacgctg
     3541 ccttattggg taattttgct agatacgaaa ctatgagaag tttgtggatg agttcctgta
     3601 acgttacctt gaaaggttgt caagtcttag ccagcaagat gccaatgttg aacgtcgaag
     3661 tcatcaacga aagagacggt agtaacgaaa tggaagaaaa tcacggtgac ttaccaaagg
     3721 tagaaaagtt gtacgtatac agaactactg ctggtgctag agatgatgct ccaaatttcg
     3781 taaagatttt gtaaaggact atttgcaaag ggaagggatg ctaaggtaga gggtgaacgt
     3841 tacagaaaag caggctggga agcatatttg agaagatgcg gccagcaaaa ctaaaaaact
     3901 gtattataag taaatgcatg tatactaaac tcacaaatta gagcttcaat ttaattatat
     3961 cagttattac ccgggaatct cggtcgtaat gatttaaatg catgcaagct tggcgtaatc
     4021 atggtcatag ctgtttcctg tgtgaaattg ttatccgctc acaattccac acaacatacg
     4081 agccggaagc ataaagtgta aagcctgggg tgcctaatga gtgagctaac tcacattaat
     4141 tgcgttgcgc tcactgcccg ctttccagtc gggaaacctg tcgtgccagc tgcattaatg
     4201 aatcggccaa cgcgcgggga gaggcggttt gcgtattggg cgctcttccg cttcctcgct
     4261 cactgactcg ctgcgctcgg tcgttcggct gcggcgagcg gtatcagctc actcaaaggc
     4321 ggtaatacgg ttatccacag aatcagggga taacgcagga aagaacatgt gagcaaaagg
     4381 ccagcaaaag gccaggaacc gtaaaaaggc cgcgttgctg gcgtttttcc ataggctccg
     4441 cccccctgac gagcatcaca aaaatcgacg ctcaagtcag aggtggcgaa acccgacagg
     4501 actataaaga taccaggcgt ttccccctgg aagctccctc gtgcgctctc ctgttccgac
     4561 cctgccgctt accggatacc tgtccgcctt tctcccttcg ggaagcgtgg cgctttctca
     4621 tagctcacgc tgtaggtatc tcagttcggt gtaggtcgtt cgctccaagc tgggctgtgt
     4681 gcacgaaccc cccgttcagc ccgaccgctg cgccttatcc ggtaactatc gtcttgagtc
     4741 caacccggta agacacgact tatcgccact ggcagcagcc actggtaaca ggattagcag
     4801 agcgaggtat gtaggcggtg ctacagagtt cttgaagtgg tggcctaact acggctacac
     4861 tagaagaaca gtatttggta tctgcgctct gctgaagcca gttaccttcg gaaaaagagt
     4921 tggtagctct tgatccggca aacaaaccac cgctggtagc ggtggttttt ttgtttgcaa
     4981 gcagcagatt acgcgcagaa aaaaaggatc tcaagaagat cctttgatct tttctacggg
     5041 gtctgacgct cagtggaacg aaaactcacg ttaagggatt ttggtcatga gattatcaaa
     5101 aaggatcttc acctagatcc ttttaaatta aaaatgaagt tttaaatcaa tctaaagtat
     5161 atatgagtaa acttggtctg acagttacca atgcttaatc agtgaggcac ctatctcagc
     5221 gatctgtcta tttcgttcat ccatagttgc ctgactcccc gtcgtgtaga taactacgat
     5281 acgggagggc ttaccatctg gccccagtgc tgcaatgata ccgcgagacc cacgctcacc
     5341 ggctccagat ttatcagcaa taaaccagcc agccggaagg gccgagcgca gaagtggtcc
     5401 tgcaacttta tccgcctcca tccagtctat taattgttgc cgggaagcta gagtaagtag
     5461 ttcgccagtt aatagtttgc gcaacgttgt tgccattgct acaggcatcg tggtgtcacg
     5521 ctcgtcgttt ggtatggctt cattcagctc cggttcccaa cgatcaaggc gagttacatg
     5581 atcccccatg ttgtgcaaaa aagcggttag ctccttcggt cctccgatcg ttgtcagaag
     5641 taagttggcc gcagtgttat cactcatggt tatggcagca ctgcataatt ctcttactgt
     5701 catgccatcc gtaagatgct tttctgtgac tggtgagtac tcaaccaagt cattctgaga
     5761 atagtgtatg cggcgaccga gttgctcttg cccggcgtca atacgggata ataccgcgcc
     5821 acatagcaga actttaaaag tgctcatcat tggaaaacgt tcttcggggc gaaaactctc
     5881 aaggatctta ccgctgttga gatccagttc gatgtaaccc actcgtgcac ccaactgatc
     5941 ttcagcatct tttactttca ccagcgtttc tgggtgagca aaaacaggaa ggcaaaatgc
     6001 cgcaaaaaag ggaataaggg cgacacggaa atgttgaata ctcatactct tcctttttca
     6061 atattattga agcatttatc agggttattg tctcatgagc ggatacatat ttgaatgtat
     6121 ttagaaaaat aaacaaatag gggttccgcg cacatttccc cgaaaagtgc cacctgacgt
     6181 ctaagaaacc attattatca tgacattaac ctataaaaat aggcgtatca cgaggccctt
     6241 tcgtctcgcg cgtttcggtg atgacggtga aaacctctga cacatgcagc tcccggagac
     6301 ggtcacagct tgtctgtaag cggatgccgg gagcagacaa gcccgtcagg gcgcgtcagc
     6361 gggtgttggc gggtgtcggg gctggcttaa ctatgcggca tcagagcaga ttgtactgag
     6421 agtgcaccat atgcggtgtg aaataccgca cagatgcgta aggagaaaat accgcatcag
     6481 gcgccattcg ccattcaggc tgcgcaactg ttgggaaggg cgatcggtgc gggcctcttc
     6541 gctattacgc cagctggcga aagggggatg tgctgcaagg cgattaagtt gggtaacgcc
     6601 agggttttcc cagtcacgac gttgtaaaac gacggccagt gaattcattt aaattttttt
     6661 gattcggtaa tctccgaaca gaaggaagaa cgaaggaagg agcacagact tagattggta
     6721 tatatacgca tatgtagtgt tgaagaaaca tgaaattgcc cagtattctt aacccaactg
     6781 cacagaacaa aaacctgcag gaaacgaaga taaaacatgt ccacaaaatc atataccagt
     6841 agagctgaga ctcatgcaag tccggttgca tcgaaacttt tacgtttaat ggatgaaaag
     6901 aagaccaatt tgtgtgcttc tcttgacgtt cgttcgactg atgagctatt gaaacttgtt
     6961 gaaacgttgg gtccatacat ttgccttttg aaaacacacg ttgatatctt ggatgatttc
     7021 agttatgagg gtactgtcgt tccattgaaa gcattggcag agaaatacaa gttcttgata
     7081 tttgaggaca gaaaattcgc cgatatcggt aacacagtca aattacaata tacatcgggc
     7141 gtttaccgta tcgcagaatg gtctgatatc accaacgccc acggggttac tggtgctggt
     7201 attgttgctg gcttgaaaca aggtgcgcaa gaggtcacca aagaaccaag gggattattg
     7261 atgcttgctg aattgtcttc caagggttct ctagcacacg gtgaatatac taagggtacc
     7321 gttgatattg caaagagtga taaagatttc gttattgggt tcattgctca gaacgatatg
     7381 ggaggaagag aagaagggtt tgattggcta atcatgaccc caggtgtagg tttagacgac
     7441 aaaggcgatg cattgggtca gcagtacaga accgtcgacg aagttgtaag tggtggatca
     7501 gatatcatca ttgttggcag aggacttttc gccaagggta gagatcctaa ggttgaaggt
     7561 gaaagataca gaaatgctgg atgggaagcg taccaaaaga gaatcagcgc tccccattaa
     7621 ttatacagga aacttaatag aacaaatcac atatttaatc taatagccac ctgcattggc
     7681 acggtgcaac actacttcaa cttcatctta caaaaagatc acgtgatctg ttgtattggg
     7741 atctctagac ctaataactt cgtatagcat acattatacg aagttatatt aagggttgct
     7801 cgaccagaaa gcgaccaccc aactttggct gataatagcg tataaacaat gcatactttg
     7861 tacgttcaaa atacaatgca gtagatatat ttatgcatat tacatataat acatatcaca
     7921 taggaagcaa caggcgcgtt ggacttttaa ttttcgagga ccgcgaatcc ttacatcaca
     7981 cccaatcccc cacaagtgat ccc
//
