[The description below was written by a language model from this plasmid's Addgene catalogue record and the feature table of its GenBank file.]
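Description:
pJAID5Z is an 8.0 kb yeast integrative expression plasmid built on pUC19 by Gibson assembly. In E. coli it is maintained at high copy through the ColE1/pUC origin and selected with ampicillin via the bla gene. Remnants of the pUC lacZ region (lac promoter, operator, CAP site and M13 primer sites) flank the insert. No yeast replication origin is annotated, which is consistent with its described use as an integrating construct. The insert begins with URA3 promoter sequence and ends with URA3 terminator sequence, which suggests these could act as homology arms for the URA3 locus, although the record does not state the integration site.

The payload comprises three units in series. A Kluyveromyces lactis URA3 marker, driven by the URA3 promoter and terminated by the AgTEF1 terminator, provides uracil prototrophy selection in yeast. This marker is listed in the catalogue but not annotated in the feature table. A single loxP site is annotated in that region, and the record does not explain its role. The second unit uses the S. cerevisiae TEF1 promoter to express the mini auxin-inducible degron AID* fused to the N-terminus of yeast-enhanced GFP, ending at the PGK1 terminator. The degron is also unannotated but would fit in the gap between the promoter and the yEGFP coding sequence. The third unit expresses the rice F-box auxin receptor OsTIR1, codon-optimised for S. cerevisiae, from the ACS2 promoter.

In the presence of auxin, OsTIR1 recruits a ubiquitin ligase to the degron, targeting AID*-yEGFP for degradation. Fluorescence therefore reports the efficiency of auxin-induced protein depletion. The associated work applied this system to metabolic engineering of terpene-producing yeast.
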