Addgene plasmid #165047: pJAID5Z
Purpose: Integrative expression of AID* (mini auxin inducible degron)-yEGFP and rice auxin receptor gene OsTIR1.
Depositing lab: Claudia Vickers. Depositing organization: University of Queensland. Publication: Auxin-mediated protein depletion for metabolic engineering in terpene-producing yeast. Lu Z, Peng B, Ebert BE, Dumsday G, Vickers CE. Nat Commun. 2021 Feb 16;12(1):1051. doi: 10.1038/s41467-021-21313-1. PubMed 33594068.
Backbone
  Vector backbone: pUC19
  Vector type: Yeast Expression
Growth in bacteria
  Bacterial resistance: Ampicillin, 100 μg/mL
  Growth temperature: 37°C
  Growth strain: DH5alpha
  Copy number: High Copy
Gene/Insert
  Gene/Insert name: P-URA3>KlURA3>T-AgTEF1-P-TEF1>AID*>yEGFP>T-PGK1-P-ACS2>OsTIR1opt>T-URA3
  Species: Other
  Mutation: OsTIR1 is codon-optimised for expression in S. cerevisiae
  Cloning method: Gibson Cloning
Terms and licenses: Academic/Nonprofit Terms; Industry Terms: Not Available to Industry
How to cite: pJAID5Z was a gift from Claudia Vickers (Addgene plasmid # 165047 ; http://n2t.net/addgene:165047 ; RRID:Addgene_165047)
